>Addgene plasmid #191476 | pCDF-His_TEV_MsbA | addgene full sequence | sequence record 375172 | Addgene NGS Result
TCATGCCATACCGCGAAAGGTTTTGCGCCATTCGATGGTGTCCGGGATCTCGACGCTCTCCCTTATGCGA
CTCCTGCATTAGGAAATTAATACGACTCACTATAGGGGAATTGTGAGCGGATAACAATTCCCCTGTAGAA
ATAATTTTGTTTAACTTTAATAAGGAGATATACCATGGGCAGCAGCCATCATCATCATCATCACAGCAGC
GGCGAAAACCTGTATTTTCAGATGCATAACGACAAAGATCTCTCTACGTGGCAGACATTCCGCCGACTGT
GGCCAACCATTGCGCCTTTCAAAGCGGGTCTGATCGTGGCGGGCGTAGCGTTAATCCTCAACGCAGCCAG
CGATACCTTCATGTTATCGCTCCTTAAGCCACTTCTTGATGATGGCTTTGGTAAAACAGATCGCTCCGTG
CTGGTGTGGATGCCGCTGGTGGTGATCGGGCTGATGATTTTACGTGGTATCACCAGCTATGTCTCCAGCT
ACTGTATCTCCTGGGTATCAGGAAAGGTGGTAATGACCATGCGTCGCCGCCTGTTTGGTCACATGATGGG
AATGCCAGTTTCATTCTTTGACAAACAGTCAACGGGTACGCTGTTGTCACGTATTACCTACGATTCCGAA
CAGGTTGCTTCTTCTTCTTCCGGCGCACTGATTACTGTTGTGCGTGAAGGTGCGTCGATCATCGGCCTGT
TCATCATGATGTTCTATTACAGTTGGCAACTGTCGATCATTTTGATTGTGCTGGCACCGATTGTTTCGAT
TGCGATTCGCGTTGTATCGAAGCGTTTTCGCAACATCAGTAAAAACATGCAGAACACCATGGGGCAGGTG
ACCACCAGCGCAGAACAAATGCTGAAGGGCCACAAAGAAGTATTGATTTTCGGTGGTCAGGAAGTGGAAA
CGAAACGCTTTGATAAAGTCAGCAACCGAATGCGTCTTCAGGGGATGAAAATGGTTTCAGCCTCTTCCAT
CTCTGATCCGATCATTCAGCTGATCGCCTCTTTGGCGCTGGCGTTTGTTCTGTATGCGGCGAGCTTCCCA
AGTGTCATGGATAGCCTGACTGCCGGTACGATTACCGTTGTTTTCTCTTCAATGATTGCACTGATGCGTC
CGCTGAAATCGCTGACCAACGTTAACGCCCAGTTCCAGCGCGGTATGGCGGCTTGTCAGACGCTGTTTAC
CATTCTGGACAGTGAGCAGGAGAAAGATGAAGGTAAGCGCGTGATCGAGCGTGCGACTGGCGACGTGGAA
TTCCGCAATGTCACCTTTACTTATCCGGGACGTGACGTACCTGCATTGCGTAACATCAACCTGAAAATTC
CGGCAGGGAAGACGGTTGCTCTGGTTGGACGCTCTGGTTCGGGTAAATCAACCATCGCCAGCCTGATCAC
GCGTTTTTACGATATTGATGAAGGCGAAATCCTGATGGATGGTCACGATCTGCGCGAGTATACCCTGGCG
TCGTTACGTAACCAGGTTGCTCTGGTGTCGCAGAATGTCCATCTGTTTAACGATACGGTTGCTAACAACA
TTGCTTACGCACGGACTGAACAGTACAGCCGTGAGCAAATTGAAGAAGCGGCGCGTATGGCCTACGCCAT
GGACTTCATCAATAAGATGGATAACGGTCTCGATACAGTGATTGGTGAAAACGGCGTGCTGCTCTCTGGC
GGTCAGCGTCAGCGTATTGCTATCGCTCGAGCCTTGTTGCGTGATAGCCCGATTCTGATTCTGGACGAAG
CTACCTCGGCTCTGGATACCGAATCCGAACGTGCGATTCAGGCGGCACTGGATGAGTTGCAGAAAAACCG
TACCTCTCTGGTGATTGCCCACCGCTTGTCTACCATTGAAAAGGCAGACGAAATCGTGGTCGTCGAGGAT
GGTGTCATTGTGGAACGCGGTACGCATAACGATTTGCTTGAGCACCGCGGCGTTTACGCGCAACTTCACA
AAATGCAGTTTGGCCAATAATAATTAACCTAGGCTGCTGCCACCGCTGAGCAATAACTAGCATAACCCCT
TGGGGCCTCTAAACGGGTCTTGAGGGGTTTTTTGCTGAAACCTCAGGCATTTGAGAAGCACACGGTCACA
CTGCTTCCGGTAGTCAATAAACCGGTAAACCAGCAATAGACATAAGCGGCTATTTAACGACCCTGCCCTG
AACCGACGACCGGGTCATCGTGGCCGGATCTTGCGGCCCCTCGGCTTGAACGAATTGTTAGACATTATTT
GCCGACTACCTTGGTGATCTCGCCTTTCACGTAGTGGACAAATTCTTCCAACTGATCTGCGCGCGAGGCC
AAGCGATCTTCTTCTTGTCCAAGATAAGCCTGTCTAGCTTCAAGTATGACGGGCTGATACTGGGCCGGCA
GGCGCTCCATTGCCCAGTCGGCAGCGACATCCTTCGGCGCGATTTTGCCGGTTACTGCGCTGTACCAAAT
GCGGGACAACGTAAGCACTACATTTCGCTCATCGCCAGCCCAGTCGGGCGGCGAGTTCCATAGCGTTAAG
GTTTCATTTAGCGCCTCAAATAGATCCTGTTCAGGAACCGGATCAAAGAGTTCCTCCGCCGCTGGACCTA
CCAAGGCAACGCTATGTTCTCTTGCTTTTGTCAGCAAGATAGCCAGATCAATGTCGATCGTGGCTGGCTC
GAAGATACCTGCAAGAATGTCATTGCGCTGCCATTCTCCAAATTGCAGTTCGCGCTTAGCTGGATAACGC
CACGGAATGATGTCGTCGTGCACAACAATGGTGACTTCTACAGCGCGGAGAATCTCGCTCTCTCCAGGGG
AAGCCGAAGTTTCCAAAAGGTCGTTGATCAAAGCTCGCCGCGTTGTTTCATCAAGCCTTACGGTCACCGT
AACCAGCAAATCAATATCACTGTGTGGCTTCAGGCCGCCATCCACTGCGGAGCCGTACAAATGTACGGCC
AGCAACGTCGGTTCGAGATGGCGCTCGATGACGCCAACTACCTCTGATAGTTGAGTCGATACTTCGGCGA
TCACCGCTTCCCTCATACTCTTCCTTTTTCAATATTATTGAAGCATTTATCAGGGTTATTGTCTCATGAG
CGGATACATATTTGAATGTATTTAGAAAAATAAACAAATAGCTAGCTCACTCGGTCGCTACGCTCCGGGC
GTGAGACTGCGGCGGGCGCTGCGGACACATACAAAGTTACCCACAGATTCCGTGGATAAGCAGGGGACTA
ACATGTGAGGCAAAACAGCAGGGCCGCGCCGGTGGCGTTTTTCCATAGGCTCCGCCCTCCTGCCAGAGTT
CACATAAACAGACGCTTTTCCGGTGCATCTGTGGGAGCCGTGAGGCTCAACCATGAATCTGACAGTACGG
GCGAAACCCGACAGGACTTAAAGATCCCCACCGTTTCCGGCGGGTCGCTCCCTCTTGCGCTCTCCTGTTC
CGACCCTGCCGTTTACCGGATACCTGTTCCGCCTTTCTCCCTTACGGGAAGTGTGGCGCTTTCTCATAGC
TCACACACTGGTATCTCGGCTCGGTGTAGGTCGTTCGCTCCAAGCTGGGCTGTAAGCAAGAACTCCCCGT
TCAGCCCGACTGCTGCGCCTTATCCGGTAACTGTTCACTTGAGTCCAACCCGGAAAAGCACGGTAAAACG
CCACTGGCAGCAGCCATTGGTAACTGGGAGTTCGCAGAGGATTTGTTTAGCTAAACACGCGGTTGCTCTT
GAAGTGTGCGCCAAAGTCCGGCTACACTGGAAGGACAGATTTGGTTGCTGTGCTCTGCGAAAGCCAGTTA
CCACGGTTAAGCAGTTCCCCAACTGACTTAACCTTCGATCAAACCACCTCCCCAGGTGGTTTTTTCGAAG
GTTAAGTCAGTTGGGGAACTGCTTAACCTTCGATCAAACCACCTCCCCAGGTGGTTTTTTCGTTTACAGG
GCAAAAGATTACGCGCAGAAAAAAAGGATCTCAAGAAGATCCTTTGATCTTTTCTACTGAACCGCTCTAG
ATTTCAGTGCAATTTATCTCTTCAAATGTAGCACCTGAAGTCAGCCCCATACGATATAAGTTGTAATTCT
CATGTTAGTCATGCCCCGCGCCCACCGGAAGGAGCTGACTGGGTTGAAGGCTCTCAAGGGCATCGGTCGA
GATCCCGGTGCCTAATGAGTGAGCTAACTTACATTAATTGCGTTGCGCTCACTGCCCGCTTTCCAGTCGG
GAAACCTGTCGTGCCAGCTGCATTAATGAATCGGCCAACGCGCGGGGAGAGGCGGTTTGCGTATTGGGCG
CCAGGGTGGTTTTTCTTTTCACCAGTGAGACGGGCAACAGCTGATTGCCCTTCACCGCCTGGCCCTGAGA
GAGTTGCAGCAAGCGGTCCACGCTGGTTTGCCCCAGCAGGCGAAAATCCTGTTTGATGGTGGTTAACGGC
GGGATATAACATGAGCTGTCTTCGGTATCGTCGTATCCCACTACCGAGATGTCCGCACCAACGCGCAGCC
CGGACTCGGTAATGGCGCGCATTGCGCCCAGCGCCATCTGATCGTTGGCAACCAGCATCGCAGTGGGAAC
GATGCCCTCATTCAGCATTTGCATGGTTTGTTGAAAACCGGACATGGCACTCCAGTCGCCTTCCCGTTCC
GCTATCGGCTGAATTTGATTGCGAGTGAGATATTTATGCCAGCCAGCCAGACGCAGACGCGCCGAGACAG
AACTTAATGGGCCCGCTAACAGCGCGATTTGCTGGTGACCCAATGCGACCAGATGCTCCACGCCCAGTCG
CGTACCGTCTTCATGGGAGAAAATAATACTGTTGATGGGTGTCTGGTCAGAGACATCAAGAAATAACGCC
GGAACATTAGTGCAGGCAGCTTCCACAGCAATGGCATCCTGGTCATCCAGCGGATAGTTAATGATCAGCC
CACTGACGCGTTGCGCGAGAAGATTGTGCACCGCCGCTTTACAGGCTTCGACGCCGCTTCGTTCTACCAT
CGACACCACCACGCTGGCACCCAGTTGATCGGCGCGAGATTTAATCGCCGCGACAATTTGCGACGGCGCG
TGCAGGGCCAGACTGGAGGTGGCAACGCCAATCAGCAACGACTGTTTGCCCGCCAGTTGTTGTGCCACGC
GGTTGGGAATGTAATTCAGCTCCGCCATCGCCGCTTCCACTTTTTCCCGCGTTTTCGCAGAAACGTGGCT
GGCCTGGTTCACCACGCGGGAAACGGTCTGATAAGAGACACCGGCATACTCTGCGACATCGTATAACGTT
ACTGGTTTCACATTCACCACCCTGAATTGACTCTCTTCCGGGCGCTA
Features (pLannotate 1.2.2; 17 found; start..end, strand, type, name):
     50..85      -  CDS            TcR (fragment): tetracycline efflux protein; tet; confers resistance to tetracycline
     88..106     +  promoter       T7 promoter: promoter for bacteriophage T7 RNA polymerase
    107..131     +  protein_bind   lac operator: The lac repressor binds to the lac operator to inhibit transcription in E. coli. This inhibition can be relieved by adding lactose or isopropyl-β-D-thiogalactopyranoside (IPTG). lac repressor encoded by lacI
    146..168     +  RBS            RBS: efficient ribosome binding site from bacteriophage T7 gene 10 (Olins and Rangwala, 1989)
    187..203     +  CDS            capTEV™ (fragment): composite tag for in vivo biotinylation, TEV protease cleavage, and 6xHis tagging
    214..231     +  CDS            TEV site (fragment): tobacco etch virus (TEV) protease recognition and cleavage site
    232..1977    +  CDS            msbA: MSBA_ECO57 - Experimental evidence at protein level: Swiss-Prot protein existence level 1. Involved in lipopolysaccharide (LPS) biosynthesis. Translocates lipid A-core from the inner to the outer leaflet of the inner membrane. Transmembrane domains (TMD) form a pore in the inner membrane and the ATP-binding domain (NBD) is responsible for energy generation. From Escherichia coli O157:H7.
   1992..2009    +  CDS            SET1 (fragment): solubility-enhancement tag derived from T7 phage gene 10B
   2017..2064    +  terminator     T7 terminator: transcription terminator for bacteriophage T7 RNA polymerase
   2235..3026    -  CDS            SmR: aminoglycoside adenylyltransferase (Murphy, 1985); aadA; confers resistance to spectinomycin and streptomycin
   3027..3118    -  promoter       AmpR promoter: bla
   3166..3847    -  rep_origin     CloDF13 ori (fragment): Plasmids containing the CloDF13 (CDF) origin of replication can be propagated in E. coli cells that contain additional plasmids with compatible origins.
   3872..3969    -  rep_origin     CloDF13 ori (fragment): Plasmids containing the CloDF13 (CDF) origin of replication can be propagated in E. coli cells that contain additional plasmids with compatible origins.
   4066..4130    -  CDS            TcR (fragment): tetracycline efflux protein; tet; confers resistance to tetracycline
   4145..4166    -  protein_bind   CAP binding site: CAP binding activates transcription in the presence of cAMP. E. coli catabolite activator protein
   4179..5261    -  CDS            lacI: lac repressor; lacI; The lac repressor binds to the lac operator to inhibit transcription in E. coli. This inhibition can be relieved by adding lactose or isopropyl-β-D-thiogalactopyranoside (IPTG).
   5262..42      -  promoter       lacI promoter (across the origin): lacI
