[The description below was written by a language model from this plasmid's Addgene catalogue record and pLannotate feature annotations shown in this document.]
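Description:
pCDF-His_TEV_MsbA is a bacterial expression plasmid built on the Novagen pCDF-Duet-1 backbone for producing the E. coli ABC transporter MsbA with a removable N-terminal histidine tag. It replicates from the CloDF13 (CDF) origin, which is compatible with other common origins and so permits co-maintenance with additional plasmids in the same cell. It is selected with spectinomycin through the aadA aminoglycoside adenylyltransferase gene (SmR), which the annotation places downstream of an AmpR-type promoter. The catalogue lists a total size of 5,232 bp, whereas the sequenced record is 5,297 nt; the copy number is recorded as unknown.

The expression cassette consists of a T7 promoter followed by a lac operator, the T7 gene 10 ribosome binding site, a short His-tag region (picked up as a fragment of a composite tag), a TEV protease recognition site, and the msbA coding sequence, ending at a T7 terminator. The backbone also carries lacI under its own promoter, so transcription is held off by lac repressor and induced with IPTG in a host that supplies T7 RNA polymerase. Only one T7 cassette is annotated, although the parent is a Duet vector. The small TcR and SET1 fragments are short partial matches rather than functional elements.

MsbA flips lipid A-core from the inner to the outer leaflet of the inner membrane during lipopolysaccharide biogenesis. The His tag allows affinity purification and TEV cleavage then removes it, which suits the structural and biophysical study of lipid and copper regulation of MsbA described in the associated publication.
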