Addgene plasmid #191476: pCDF-His_TEV_MsbA
Purpose: Expresses MsbA with a TEV protease cleavable N terminal His Tag
Depositing lab: Arthur Laganowsky. Depositing organization: Texas A&M University. Publication: Structural basis for lipid and copper regulation of the ABC transporter MsbA. Lyu J, Liu C, Zhang T, Schrecke S, Elam NP, Packianathan C, Hochberg GKA, Russell D, Zhao M, Laganowsky A. Nat Commun. 2022 Nov 26;13(1):7291. doi: 10.1038/s41467-022-34905-2. PubMed 36435815.
Backbone
  Vector backbone: pCDF-Duet-1
  Backbone manufacturer: Novagen
  Backbone size w/o insert (bp): 3429
  Total vector size (bp): 5232
  Vector type: Bacterial Expression
Growth in bacteria
  Bacterial resistance: Spectinomycin, 50 μg/mL
  Growth temperature: 37°C
  Growth strain: DH5alpha
  Copy number: Unknown
Gene/Insert
  Gene/Insert name: MsbA
  Species: E. coli
  Insert size (bp): 1803
  Promoter: T7
  Tag / fusion protein: His (N terminal on insert)
  Cloning method: Gibson Cloning
  Sequencing primers: 5′ T7; 3′ T7_terminal
Terms and licenses: Academic/Nonprofit Terms; Industry Terms: Not Available to Industry
How to cite: pCDF-His_TEV_MsbA was a gift from Arthur Laganowsky (Addgene plasmid # 191476 ; http://n2t.net/addgene:191476 ; RRID:Addgene_191476)
